>Addgene plasmid #40839 | pAS-4 (mm19-21) | addgene partial sequence | sequence record 70327 | EGFP-C 5'-CATGGTCCTGCTGGAGTTCGTG-3'
ACGAGCTGTACAAGTAAAGCGGCCGCGACTCTAGATGAATACAACCTACTACCTCATCTAGATCATAATC
AGCCATACCACATTTGTAGAGGTTTTACTTGCTTTAAAAAACCTCCCACACCTCCCCCTGAACCTGAAAC
ATAAAATGAATGCAATTGTTGTTGTTAACTTGTTTATTGCAGCTTATAATGGTTACAAGGGTGGGCGCGC
CGACCCAGCTTTCTTGTACAAAGTTGGCATTATAAGAAAGCATTGCTTATCAATTTGTTGCAACGAACAG
GTCACTATCAGTCAAAATAAAATCATTATTTGCCATCCAGCTGATATCCCCTATAGTGAGTCGTATTACA
TGGTCATAGCTGTTTCCTGGCAGCTCTGGCCCGTGTCTCAAAATCTCTGATGTTACATTGCACAAGATAA
AAATATATCATCATGAACAATAAAACTGTCTGCTTACATAAACAGTAATACAAGGGGTGTTATGAGCCAT
ATTCAACGGGAAACGTCGAGGCCGCGATTAAATTCCAACATGGATGCTGATTTATATGGGTATAAATGGG
CTCGCGATAATGTCGGGCAATCAGGTGCGACAATCTATCGCTTGTATGGGAAGCCCGATGCGCCAGAGTT
GTTTCTGAAACATGGCAAAGGTAGCGTTGCCAATGATGTTACAGATGAGATGGTCAGACTAAACTGGCTG
ACGGAATTTATGCCTCTTCCGACCATCAAGCATTTTATCCGTACTCCTGATGATGCATGGTTACTCACCA
CTGCGATCCCCGGAAAAACAGCATTCCAGGTATTAGAAGAATATCCTGATTCAGGTGAAAATATTGTTGA
TGCGCTGGCAGTGTTCCTGCGCCGGTTGCATTCGATTCCTGTTTGTAATTGTCCTTTTAACAGCGATCGC
GTATTTCGTCTCGCTCAGGCGCAATCACGAATGAATAACGGTTTGGTTGATGCG
