[The description below was written by a language model from this plasmid's Addgene catalogue record.]
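Description:
pAS-4 (mm19-21) is a small (about 3.5 kb) Gateway entry-type plasmid built on pENTR/D-EGFP, a derivative of pENTR/D-TOPO into which the EGFP coding sequence and its downstream multiple cloning site from pEGFP-N1 were inserted by directional TOPO cloning. It is maintained in E. coli as a high-copy plasmid under kanamycin selection. The record classifies it as an insect expression vector and miRNA reporter.

The payload is an EGFP reporter transcript carrying a single target site for the Drosophila let-7 microRNA in its 3′ UTR. The site was made from a pair of annealed oligonucleotides inserted at the XbaI site downstream of EGFP. The "mm19-21" designation indicates that it is complementary to let-7 except for mismatches at positions 19 to 21 of the small RNA, that is, near its 3′ end. The construct therefore appears to be one variant in a set that differs in the extent of complementarity between target and miRNA.

The record lists Actin5C as the promoter and Gateway as the cloning method. However, the stated backbone is an entry vector of modest size, and no feature table is provided. It is therefore unclear whether the Actin5C promoter is present in this plasmid or would only be supplied by recombination into an insect expression destination vector.

The stated purpose is to provide target RNAs for defining how much complementarity between a small silencing RNA and its target is needed to trigger tailing and degradation (trimming) of the small RNA in vitro.
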