Addgene plasmid #40839: pAS-4 (mm19-21)
Purpose: Target RNAs used to determine complementarity requirements for in vitro tailing and degradation
Depositing lab: Phillip Zamore. Depositing organization: University of Massachusetts, Worcester. Publication: Target RNA-directed trimming and tailing of small silencing RNAs. Ameres SL, Horwich MD, Hung JH, Xu J, Ghildiyal M, Weng Z, Zamore PD. Science. 2010 Jun 18;328(5985):1534-9. 10.1126/science.1187058 PubMed 20558712.
Backbone
  Vector backbone: pENTR/D-EGFP
  Backbone manufacturer: Zamore lab
  Total vector size (bp): 3549
  Modifications to backbone: A DNA fragment encoding EGFP together with the downstream multiple cloning site was amplified from pEGFP-N1 (Clontech, Mountain View, CA, USA) and inserted into pENTR/D-TOPO (Invitrogen, Carlsbad, CA, USA) using the pENTR Directional TOPO Cloning Kit (Invitrogen) to generate pENTR/D-EGFP.
  Vector type: Insect Expression ; miRNA reporter
Growth in bacteria
  Bacterial resistance: Kanamycin, 50 μg/mL
  Growth temperature: 37°C
  Growth strain: DH5alpha
  Copy number: High Copy
Gene/Insert
  Gene/Insert name: let-7–mm19-21
  Species: D. melanogaster (fly)
  Promoter: Actin5C
  Tag / fusion protein: EGFP (N terminal on insert)
  Cloning method: Gateway Cloning
  Sequencing primers: 5′ EGFP-C
Terms and licenses: Academic/Nonprofit Terms; Industry Terms: Not Available to Industry
Depositor comments: The let-7–mm19-21 complimentary sequence was inserted in the XbaI site in the 3'UTR of EGFP using the following oligos: s: CTAGATGAATACAACCTACTACCTCAT as: CTAGATGAGGTAGTAGGTTGTATTCAT
How to cite: pAS-4 (mm19-21) was a gift from Phillip Zamore (Addgene plasmid # 40839 ; http://n2t.net/addgene:40839 ; RRID:Addgene_40839)
